Addgene plasmid #176615: pMM95
Purpose: Extracellular domain truncated. Used to test SIRPA exclusion from the phagocytic synpase.
Depositing lab: Meghan Morrissey & Ron Vale. Depositing organization: University of California, San Francisco (UCSF). Publication: CD47 Ligation Repositions the Inhibitory Receptor SIRPA to Suppress Integrin Activation and Phagocytosis. Morrissey MA, Kern N, Vale RD. Immunity. 2020 Aug 18;53(2):290-302.e6. doi: 10.1016/j.immuni.2020.07.008. Epub 2020 Aug 7. PubMed 32768386.
Backbone
  Vector backbone: pHR
  Vector type: Mammalian Expression, Lentiviral
Growth in bacteria
  Bacterial resistance: Ampicillin, 100 μg/mL
  Growth temperature: 37°C
  Growth strain: NEB Stable
  Copy number: High Copy
Gene/Insert
  Gene/Insert name: FRBext-GFPint
  Species: Synthetic
  Mutation: n/a
  Cloning method: Gibson Cloning
Terms and licenses: Academic/Nonprofit Terms; Industry Terms: Not Available to Industry
How to cite: pMM95 was a gift from Meghan Morrissey & Ron Vale (Addgene plasmid # 176615 ; http://n2t.net/addgene:176615 ; RRID:Addgene_176615)
