[The description below was written by a language model from this plasmid's Addgene catalogue record and pLannotate feature annotations shown in this document.]
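Description:
pMM95 is a lentiviral transfer plasmid built on the pHR backbone for stable expression of a synthetic membrane-anchored reporter in mammalian cells. It is maintained in E. coli through a high-copy ColE1/pUC-type origin and selected with ampicillin via the β-lactamase gene. The viral portion contains a truncated HIV-1 5' LTR, the Ψ packaging signal with adjoining gag sequence, the Rev response element, the cPPT/CTS, and a self-inactivating ΔU3 3' LTR. This lets the region between the LTRs be packaged into particles when helper functions are supplied in trans, then integrated without reconstituting an active viral promoter. The backbone also carries legacy sequence that is not part of the payload, including an SV40 promoter followed by gpt fragments, SV40 small t intron and polyadenylation sequences, and remnants of tetracycline resistance, rop and bom.

The expression cassette is driven by the SFFV LTR promoter and followed by a WPRE, which enhances transcript stability and expression. The annotated open reading frame (FRBext-GFPint) begins with a short fragment of human β2-microglobulin, positioned as expected for a secretion signal. This is followed by the FRB* domain (the T2098L mutant of the FKBP-rapamycin binding domain), a short fragment of human CD86 that presumably provides the membrane-spanning segment, and monomeric EGFP (A206K). As the insert name indicates, FRB is displayed on the extracellular face and GFP sits on the intracellular side. The record describes the construct as having a truncated extracellular domain and being used to test SIRPA exclusion from the phagocytic synapse. No SIRPA sequence is annotated in the feature table, so it appears to act as a small-ectodomain comparison protein whose localisation can be followed by fluorescence.
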