Features (pLannotate 1.2.2; 36 found; start..end, strand, type, name):
     49..166     +  misc_feature   cPPT/CTS: central polypurine tract and central termination sequence of HIV-1
    203..235     -  misc_feature   MCS (fragment): pBluescript multiple cloning site
    319..726     +  promoter       SFFV promoter: spleen focus-forming virus long terminal repeat (LTR) promoter
    760..822     +  CDS            B2M (fragment): B2MG_HUMAN - Experimental evidence at protein level: Swiss-Prot protein existence level 1. Component of the class I major histocompatibility complex (MHC). Involved in the presentation of peptide antigens to the immune system. Exogenously applied M.tuberculosis EsxA or EsxA-EsxB (or EsxA expressed in host) binds B2M and decreases its export to the cell surface (total protein levels do not change), probably leading to defects in class I antigen presentation (PubMed:25356553). From Homo sapiens (Human).
    820..1098    +  CDS            FRB*: T2098L mutant of FKBP-rapamycin binding domain of human FRAP binds synthetic ligands such as AP21967
   1126..1239    +  CDS            CD86 (fragment): CD86_HUMAN - Also known as CD28LG2. Experimental evidence at protein level: Swiss-Prot protein existence level 1. (Microbial infection) Acts as a receptor for adenovirus subgroup B. From Homo sapiens (Human).
   1255..1974    +  CDS            mEGFP: enhanced GFP with monomerizing A206K mutation (Zacharias et al., 2002) mammalian codon-optimized
   1985..2015    +  misc_feature   MCS (fragment): pUC18/19 multiple cloning site
   2016..2034    +  misc_feature   MCS (fragment): pBluescript multiple cloning site
   2034..2622    +  misc_feature   WPRE: woodchuck hepatitis virus posttranscriptional regulatory element
   2623..2645    +  misc_feature   MCS (fragment): pBluescript multiple cloning site
   2662..2730    +  CDS            nef (fragment): NEF_HV1Z2 - Experimental evidence at protein level: Swiss-Prot protein existence level 1. Extracellular Nef protein targets CD4(+) T-lymphocytes for apoptosis by interacting with CXCR4 surface receptors. From Human immunodeficiency virus type 1 group M subtype D (isolate Z2/CDC-Z34) (HIV-1).
   2732..2965    +  LTR            3' LTR (ΔU3): self-inactivating 3' long terminal repeat (LTR) from HIV-1
   2990..3008    -  promoter       SP6 promoter: promoter for bacteriophage SP6 RNA polymerase
   3236..3515    +  CDS            TcR (fragment): tetracycline efflux protein; tet; confers resistance to tetracycline
   3516..3564    -  misc_feature   bom (fragment): basis of mobility region from pBR322
   3666..3701    -  CDS            rop (fragment): Rop protein, which maintains plasmids at low copy number; rop
   3796..3900    +  promoter       AmpR promoter: bla
   3901..4761    +  CDS            AmpR: β-lactamase; bla; confers resistance to ampicillin, carbenicillin, and related antibiotics
   4932..5520    +  rep_origin     ori: high-copy-number ColE1/pMB1/pBR322/pUC origin of replication
   5703..5759    +  CDS            lacI (fragment): lac repressor; lacI; The lac repressor binds to the lac operator to inhibit transcription in E. coli. This inhibition can be relieved by adding lactose or isopropyl-β-D-thiogalactopyranoside (IPTG).
   5766..6095    +  promoter       SV40 promoter: SV40 enhancer and early promoter
   6295..6414    +  CDS            gpt (fragment): XGPT_ECOLI - Also known as gpp, gxu. Experimental evidence at protein level: Swiss-Prot protein existence level 1. Purine salvage pathway enzyme that catalyzes the transfer of the ribosyl-5-phosphate group from 5-phospho-alpha-D-ribose 1- diphosphate (PRPP) to the N9 position of the 6-oxopurines guanine and xanthine to form the corresponding ribonucleotides GMP (guanosine 5'- monophosphate) and XMP (xanthosine 5'-monophosphate), with the release of PPi. To a lesser extent, also acts on hypoxanthine (PubMed:9100006, PubMed:3886014). Does not ribophosphorylate adenine (PubMed:3886014). From Esch
   6414..6749    +  CDS            gpt (fragment): XGPT_ECOLI - Also known as gpp, gxu. Experimental evidence at protein level: Swiss-Prot protein existence level 1. Purine salvage pathway enzyme that catalyzes the transfer of the ribosyl-5-phosphate group from 5-phospho-alpha-D-ribose 1- diphosphate (PRPP) to the N9 position of the 6-oxopurines guanine and xanthine to form the corresponding ribonucleotides GMP (guanosine 5'- monophosphate) and XMP (xanthosine 5'-monophosphate), with the release of PPi. To a lesser extent, also acts on hypoxanthine (PubMed:9100006, PubMed:3886014). Does not ribophosphorylate adenine (PubMed:3886014). From Esch
   6844..7149    +  CDS            frsA (fragment): FRSA_ECOLI - Also known as yafA. Experimental evidence at protein level: Swiss-Prot protein existence level 1. Catalyzes the hydrolysis of esters (PubMed:15808744). Displays esterase activity toward pNP-butyrate (PubMed:15808744). May stimulate mixed-acid fermentation by acting as a fermentation/respiration switch that down-regulates respiration and up- regulates fermentation rates (PubMed:15169777). From Escherichia coli (strain K12).
   7153..7227    +  CDS            small t antigen (fragment): SV40 (simian virus 40) small t antigen
   7229..7294    +  intron         small t intron: SV40 (simian virus 40) small t antigen intron
   7424..7444    +  CDS            SV40 NLS: nuclear localization signal of SV40 (simian virus 40) large T antigen
   7763..7846    +  CDS            large T antigen (fragment): large T antigen from SV40 (simian virus 40)
   7869..8003    +  polyA_signal   SV40 poly(A) signal: SV40 polyadenylation signal
   8170..8499    +  CDS            nef (fragment): NEF_HV1BR - Experimental evidence at protein level: Swiss-Prot protein existence level 1. Extracellular Nef protein targets CD4(+) T-lymphocytes for apoptosis by interacting with CXCR4 surface receptors (PubMed:14990729). From Human immunodeficiency virus type 1 group M subtype B (isolate BRU/LAI) (HIV-1).
   8547..8804    +  LTR            5' LTR (truncated): truncated 5' long terminal repeat (LTR) from HIV-1
   8851..8976    +  misc_feature   HIV-1 Ψ: packaging signal of human immunodeficiency virus type 1
   8960..9298    +  CDS            HIV-1 gag (fragment): gag protein from human immunodeficiency virus 1; gag
   9473..9706    +  misc_feature   RRE: The Rev response element (RRE) of HIV-1 allows for Rev-dependent mRNA export from the nucleus to the cytoplasm.
  10083..12      +  CDS            Rev (fragment) (across the origin): human immunodeficiency virus 1 (HIV-1) Rev protein; rev; enhances nuclear export of unspliced and incompletely spliced viral mRNAs
>Addgene plasmid #176615 | pMM95 | addgene full sequence | sequence record 363442 | Addgene NGS Result
AGTGAACGGATCTCGACGGTATCGCCAAATGGCAGTATTCATCCACAATTTTAAAAGAAAAGGGGGGATT
GGGGGGTACAGTGCAGGGGAAAGAATAGTAGACATAATAGCAACAGACATACAAACTAAAGAATTACAAA
AACAAATTACAAAAATTCAAAATTTTCGGGTTTATTACAGGGACAGCAGAGATCCAGTTTGGATCGATAA
GCTTGATATCGAATTCCTGCAGCCCCGATAAAATAAAAGATTTTATTTAGTCTCCAGAAAAAGGGGGGAA
TGAAAGACCCCACCTGTAGGTTTGGCAAGCTAGCTGCAGTAACGCCATTTTGCAAGGCATGGAAAAATAC
CAAACCAAGAATAGAGAAGTTCAGATCAAGGGCGGGTACATGAAAATAGCTAACGTTGGGCCAAACAGGA
TATCTGCGGTGAGCAGTTTCGGCCCCGGCCCGGGGCCAAGAACAGATGGTCACCGCAGTTTCGGCCCCGG
CCCGAGGCCAAGAACAGATGGTCCCCAGATATGGCCCAACCCTCAGCAGTTTCTTAAGACCCATCAGATG
TTTCCAGGCTCCCCCAAGGACCTGAAATGACCCTGCGCCTTATTTGAATTAACCAATCAGCCTGCTTCTC
GCTTCTGTTCGCGCGCTTCTGCTTCCCGAGCTCTATAAAAGAGCTCACAACCCCTCACTCGGCGCGCCAG
TCCTCCGACAGACTGAGTCGCCCGGGGGGGATCTGGAGCTCTCGAGAATTCTCACGCGTATGTCTCGCTC
CGTGGCCTTAGCTGTGCTCGCGCTACTCTCTCTTTCTGGCCTGGAGGCAATCCTCTGGCATGAGATGTGG
CATGAAGGCCTGGAAGAGGCATCTCGTTTGTACTTTGGGGAAAGGAACGTGAAAGGCATGTTTGAGGTGC
TGGAGCCCTTGCATGCTATGATGGAACGGGGCCCCCAGACTCTGAAGGAAACATCCTTTAATCAGGCCTA
TGGTCGAGATTTAATGGAGGCCCAAGAGTGGTGCAGGAAGTACATGAAATCAGGGAATGTCAAGGACCTC
CTCCAAGCCTGGGACCTCTATTATCATGTGTTCCGACGAATCTCAAAGGGCGGAAGCGGAGGTAGTGGTG
GAAGCCCCCCAGACCACATTCCTTGGATTACAGCTGTACTTCCAACAGTTATTATATGTGTGATGGTTTT
CTGTCTAATTCTATGGAAATGGAAGAAGAAGAAGCGGCCTCGGAGCGCAGACGCCAGCGGCGGCATGGTG
AGCAAGGGCGAGGAGCTGTTCACCGGGGTGGTGCCCATCCTGGTCGAGCTGGACGGCGACGTAAACGGCC
ACAAGTTCAGCGTGTCCGGCGAGGGCGAGGGCGATGCCACCTACGGCAAGCTGACCCTGAAGTTCATCTG
CACCACCGGCAAGCTGCCCGTGCCCTGGCCCACCCTCGTGACCACCCTGACCTACGGCGTGCAGTGCTTC
AGCCGCTACCCCGACCACATGAAGCAGCACGACTTCTTCAAGTCCGCCATGCCCGAAGGCTACGTCCAGG
AGCGCACCATCTTCTTCAAGGACGACGGCAACTACAAGACCCGCGCCGAGGTGAAGTTCGAGGGCGACAC
CCTGGTGAACCGCATCGAGCTGAAGGGCATCGACTTCAAGGAGGACGGCAACATCCTGGGGCACAAGCTG
GAGTACAACTACAACAGCCACAACGTCTATATCATGGCCGACAAGCAGAAGAACGGCATCAAGGTGAACT
TCAAGATCCGCCACAACATCGAGGACGGCAGCGTGCAGCTCGCCGACCACTACCAGCAGAACACCCCCAT
CGGCGACGGCCCCGTGCTGCTGCCCGACAACCACTACCTGAGCACCCAGTCCAAGCTGAGCAAAGACCCC
AACGAGAAGCGCGATCACATGGTCCTGCTGGAGTTCGTGACCGCCGCCGGGATCACTCTCGGCATGGACG
AGCTGTACAAGTAAGCGGCCGCGACTCTAGAGTCGACCTGCAGGCATGCAAGCTTGATATCAAGCTTATC
GATAATCAACCTCTGGATTACAAAATTTGTGAAAGATTGACTGGTATTCTTAACTATGTTGCTCCTTTTA
CGCTATGTGGATACGCTGCTTTAATGCCTTTGTATCATGCTATTGCTTCCCGTATGGCTTTCATTTTCTC
CTCCTTGTATAAATCCTGGTTGCTGTCTCTTTATGAGGAGTTGTGGCCCGTTGTCAGGCAACGTGGCGTG
GTGTGCACTGTGTTTGCTGACGCAACCCCCACTGGTTGGGGCATTGCCACCACCTGTCAGCTCCTTTCCG
GGACTTTCGCTTTCCCCCTCCCTATTGCCACGGCGGAACTCATCGCCGCCTGCCTTGCCCGCTGCTGGAC
AGGGGCTCGGCTGTTGGGCACTGACAATTCCGTGGTGTTGTCGGGGAAATCATCGTCCTTTCCTTGGCTG
CTCGCCTGTGTTGCCACCTGGATTCTGCGCGGGACGTCCTTCTGCTACGTCCCTTCGGCCCTCAATCCAG
CGGACCTTCCTTCCCGCGGCCTGCTGCCGGCTCTGCGGCCTCTTCCGCGTCTTCGCCTTCGCCCTCAGAC
GAGTCGGATCTCCCTTTGGGCCGCCTCCCCGCATCGATACCGTCGACCTCGAGGGAATTAATTCGAGCTC
GGTACCTTTAAGACCAATGACTTACAAGGCAGCTGTAGATCTTAGCCACTTTTTAAAAGAAAAGGGGGGA
CTGGAAGGGCTAATTCACTCCCAACGAAGACAAGATCTGCTTTTTGCTTGTACTGGGTCTCTCTGGTTAG
ACCAGATCTGAGCCTGGGAGCTCTCTGGCTAACTAGGGAACCCACTGCTTAAGCCTCAATAAAGCTTGCC
TTGAGTGCTTCAAGTAGTGTGTGCCCGTCTGTTGTGTGACTCTGGTAACTAGAGATCCCTCAGACCCTTT
TAGTCAGTGTGGAAAATCTCTAGCAGCATCTAGAATTAATTCCGTGTATTCTATAGTGTCACCTAAATCG
TATGTGTATGATACATAAGGTTATGTATTAATTGTAGCCGCGTTCTAACGACAATATGTACAAGCCTAAT
TGTGTAGCATCTGGCTTACTGAAGCAGACCCTATCATCTCTCTCGTAAACTGCCGTCAGAGTCGGTTTGG
TTGGACGAACCTTCTGAGTTTCTGGTAACGCCGTCCCGCACCCGGAAATGGTCAGCGAACCAATCAGCAG
GGTCATCGCTAGCCAGATCCTCTACGCCGGACGCATCGTGGCCGGCATCACCGGCGCCACAGGTGCGGTT
GCTGGCGCCTATATCGCCGACATCACCGATGGGGAAGATCGGGCTCGCCACTTCGGGCTCATGAGCGCTT
GTTTCGGCGTGGGTATGGTGGCAGGCCCCGTGGCCGGGGGACTGTTGGGCGCCATCTCCTTGCATGCACC
ATTCCTTGCGGCGGCGGTGCTCAACGGCCTCAACCTACTACTGGGCTGCTTCCTAATGCAGGAGTCGCAT
AAGGGAGAGCGTCGAATGGTGCACTCTCAGTACAATCTGCTCTGATGCCGCATAGTTAAGCCAGCCCCGA
CACCCGCCAACACCCGCTGACGCGCCCTGACGGGCTTGTCTGCTCCCGGCATCCGCTTACAGACAAGCTG
TGACCGTCTCCGGGAGCTGCATGTGTCAGAGGTTTTCACCGTCATCACCGAAACGCGCGAGACGAAAGGG
CCTCGTGATACGCCTATTTTTATAGGTTAATGTCATGATAATAATGGTTTCTTAGACGTCAGGTGGCACT
TTTCGGGGAAATGTGCGCGGAACCCCTATTTGTTTATTTTTCTAAATACATTCAAATATGTATCCGCTCA
TGAGACAATAACCCTGATAAATGCTTCAATAATATTGAAAAAGGAAGAGTATGAGTATTCAACATTTCCG
TGTCGCCCTTATTCCCTTTTTTGCGGCATTTTGCCTTCCTGTTTTTGCTCACCCAGAAACGCTGGTGAAA
GTAAAAGATGCTGAAGATCAGTTGGGTGCACGAGTGGGTTACATCGAACTGGATCTCAACAGCGGTAAGA
TCCTTGAGAGTTTTCGCCCCGAAGAACGTTTTCCAATGATGAGCACTTTTAAAGTTCTGCTATGTGGCGC
GGTATTATCCCGTATTGACGCCGGGCAAGAGCAACTCGGTCGCCGCATACACTATTCTCAGAATGACTTG
GTTGAGTACTCACCAGTCACAGAAAAGCATCTTACGGATGGCATGACAGTAAGAGAATTATGCAGTGCTG
CCATAACCATGAGTGATAACACTGCGGCCAACTTACTTCTGACAACGATCGGAGGACCGAAGGAGCTAAC
CGCTTTTTTGCACAACATGGGGGATCATGTAACTCGCCTTGATCGTTGGGAACCGGAGCTGAATGAAGCC
ATACCAAACGACGAGCGTGACACCACGATGCCTGTAGCAATGGCAACAACGTTGCGCAAACTATTAACTG
GCGAACTACTTACTCTAGCTTCCCGGCAACAATTAATAGACTGGATGGAGGCGGATAAAGTTGCAGGACC
ACTTCTGCGCTCGGCCCTTCCGGCTGGCTGGTTTATTGCTGATAAATCTGGAGCCGGTGAGCGTGGGTCT
CGCGGTATCATTGCAGCACTGGGGCCAGATGGTAAGCCCTCCCGTATCGTAGTTATCTACACGACGGGGA
GTCAGGCAACTATGGATGAACGAAATAGACAGATCGCTGAGATAGGTGCCTCACTGATTAAGCATTGGTA
ACTGTCAGACCAAGTTTACTCATATATACTTTAGATTGATTTAAAACTTCATTTTTAATTTAAAAGGATC
TAGGTGAAGATCCTTTTTGATAATCTCATGACCAAAATCCCTTAACGTGAGTTTTCGTTCCACTGAGCGT
CAGACCCCGTAGAAAAGATCAAAGGATCTTCTTGAGATCCTTTTTTTCTGCGCGTAATCTGCTGCTTGCA
AACAAAAAAACCACCGCTACCAGCGGTGGTTTGTTTGCCGGATCAAGAGCTACCAACTCTTTTTCCGAAG
GTAACTGGCTTCAGCAGAGCGCAGATACCAAATACTGTTCTTCTAGTGTAGCCGTAGTTAGGCCACCACT
TCAAGAACTCTGTAGCACCGCCTACATACCTCGCTCTGCTAATCCTGTTACCAGTGGCTGCTGCCAGTGG
CGATAAGTCGTGTCTTACCGGGTTGGACTCAAGACGATAGTTACCGGATAAGGCGCAGCGGTCGGGCTGA
ACGGGGGGTTCGTGCACACAGCCCAGCTTGGAGCGAACGACCTACACCGAACTGAGATACCTACAGCGTG
AGCTATGAGAAAGCGCCACGCTTCCCGAAGGGAGAAAGGCGGACAGGTATCCGGTAAGCGGCAGGGTCGG
AACAGGAGAGCGCACGAGGGAGCTTCCAGGGGGAAACGCCTGGTATCTTTATAGTCCTGTCGGGTTTCGC
CACCTCTGACTTGAGCGTCGATTTTTGTGATGCTCGTCAGGGGGGCGGAGCCTATGGAAAAACGCCAGCA
ACGCGGCCTTTTTACGGTTCCTGGCCTTTTGCTGGCCTTTTGCTCACATGTTCTTTCCTGCGTTATCCCC
TGATTCTGTGGATAACCGTATTACCGCCTTTGAGTGAGCTGATACCGCTCGCCGCAGCCGAACGACCGAG
CGCAGCGAGTCAGTGAGCGAGGAAGCGGAAGAGCGCCCAATACGCAAACCGCCTCTCCCCGCGCGTTGGC
CGATTCATTAATGCAGCTGTGGAATGTGTGTCAGTTAGGGTGTGGAAAGTCCCCAGGCTCCCCAGCAGGC
AGAAGTATGCAAAGCATGCATCTCAATTAGTCAGCAACCAGGTGTGGAAAGTCCCCAGGCTCCCCAGCAG
GCAGAAGTATGCAAAGCATGCATCTCAATTAGTCAGCAACCATAGTCCCGCCCCTAACTCCGCCCATCCC
GCCCCTAACTCCGCCCAGTTCCGCCCATTCTCCGCCCCATGGCTGACTAATTTTTTTTATTTATGCAGAG
GCCGAGGCCGCCTCGGCCTCTGAGCTATTCCAGAAGTAGTGAGGAGGCTTTTTTGGAGGCCTAGGCTTTT
GCAAAAAGCTTGGACACAAGACAGGCTTGCGAGATATGTTTGAGAATACCACTTTATCCCGCGTCAGGGA
GAGGCAGTGCGTAAAAAGACGCGGACTCATGTGAAATACTGGTTTTTAGTGCGCCAGATCTCTATAATCT
CGCGCAACCTATTTTCCCCTCGAACACTTTTTAAGCCGTAGATAAACAGGCTGGGACACTTCACATGAGC
GAAAAATACATCGTCACCTGGGACATGTTGCAGATCCATGCACGTAAACTCGCAAGCCGACTGATGCCTT
CTGAACAATGGAAAGGCATTATTGCCGTAAGCCGTGGCGGTCTGTACCGGGTGCGTTACTGGCGCGTGAA
CTGGGTATTCGTCATGTCGATACCGTTTGTATTTCCAGCTACGATCACGACAACCAGCGCGAGCTTAAAG
TGCTGAAACGCGCAGAAGGCGATGGCGAAGGCTTCATCGTTATTGATGACCTGGTGGATACCGGTGGTAC
TGCGGTTGCGATTCGTGAAATGTATCCAAAAGCGCACTTTGTCACCATCTTCGCAAAACCGGCTGGTCGT
CCGCTGGTTGATGACTATGTTGTTGATATCCCGCAAGATACCTGGATTGAACAGCCGTGGGATATGGGCG
TCGTATTCGTCCCGCCAATCTCCGGTCGCTAATCTTTTCAACGCCTGGCACTGCCGGGCGTTGTTCTTTT
TAACTTCAGGCGGGTTACAATAGTTTCCAGTAAGTATTCTGGAGGCTGCATCCATGACACAGGCAAACCT
GAGCGAAACCCTGTTCAAACCCCGCTTTAAACATCCTGAAACCTCGACGCTAGTCCGCCGCTTTAATCAC
GGCGCACAACCGCCTGTGCAGTCGGCCCTTGATGGTAAAACCATCCCTCACTGGTATCGCATGATTAACC
GTCTGATGTGGATCTGGCGCGGCATTGACCCACGCGAAATCCTCGACGTCCAGGCACGTATTGTGATGAG
CGATGCCGAACGTACCGACGATGATTTATACGATACGGTGATTGGCTACCGTGGCGGCAACTGGATTTAT
GAGTGGGCCCCGGATCTTTGTGAAGGAACCTTACTTCTGTGGTGTGACATAATTGGACAAACTACCTACA
GAGATTTAAAGCTCTAAGGTAAATATAAAATTTTTAAGTGTATAATGTGTTAAACTACTGATTCTAATTG
TTTGTGTATTTTAGATTCCAACCTATGGAACTGATGAATGGGAGCAGTGGTGGAATGCCTTTAATGAGGA
AAACCTGTTTTGCTCAGAAGAAATGCCATCTAGTGATGATGAGGCTACTGCTGACTCTCAACATTCTACT
CCTCCAAAAAAGAAGAGAAAGGTAGAAGACCCCAAGGACTTTCCTTCAGAATTGCTAAGTTTTTTGAGTC
ATGCTGTGTTTAGTAATAGAACTCTTGCTTGCTTTGCTATTTACACCACAAAGGAAAAAGCTGCACTGCT
ATACAAGAAAATTATGGAAAAATATTCTGTAACCTTTATAAGTAGGCATAACAGTTATAATCATAACATA
CTGTTTTTTCTTACTCCACACAGGCATAGAGTGTCTGCTATTAATAACTATGCTCAAAAATTGTGTACCT
TTAGCTTTTTAATTTGTAAAGGGGTTAATAAGGAATATTTGATGTATAGTGCCTTGACTAGAGATCATAA
TCAGCCATACCACATTTGTAGAGGTTTTACTTGCTTTAAAAAACCTCCCACACCTCCCCCTGAACCTGAA
ACATAAAATGAATGCAATTGTTGTTGTTAACTTGTTTATTGCAGCTTATAATGGTTACAAATAAAGCAAT
AGCATCACAAATTTCACAAATAAAGCATTTTTTTCACTGCATTCTAGTTGTGGTTTGTCCAAACTCATCA
ATGTATCTTATCATGTCTGGATCAACTGGATAACTCAAGCTAACCAAAATCATCCCAAACTTCCCACCCC
ATACCCTATTACCACTGCCAATTACCTGTGGTTTCATTTACTCTAAACCTGTGATTCCTCTGAATTATTT
TCATTTTAAAGAAATTGTATTTGTTAAATATGTACTACAAACTTAGTAGTTGGAAGGGCTAATTCACTCC
CAAAGAAGACAAGATATCCTTGATCTGTGGATCTACCACACACAAGGCTACTTCCCTGATTAGCAGAACT
ACACACCAGGGCCAGGGGTCAGATATCCACTGACCTTTGGATGGTGCTACAAGCTAGTACCAGTTGAGCC
AGATAAGGTAGAAGAGGCCAATAAAGGAGAGAACACCAGCTTGTTACACCCTGTGAGCCTGCATGGGATG
GATGACCCGGAGAGAGAAGTGTTAGAGTGGAGGTTTGACAGCCGCCTAGCATTTCATCACGTGGCCCGAG
AGCTGCATCCGGAGTACTTCAAGAACTGCTGATATCGAGCTTGCTACAAGGGACTTTCCGCTGGGGACTT
TCCAGGGAGGCGTGGCCTGGGCGGGACTGGGGAGTGGCGAGCCCTCAGATCCTGCATATAAGCAGCTGCT
TTTTGCCTGTACTGGGTCTCTCTGGTTAGACCAGATCTGAGCCTGGGAGCTCTCTGGCTAACTAGGGAAC
CCACTGCTTAAGCCTCAATAAAGCTTGCCTTGAGTGCTTCAAGTAGTGTGTGCCCGTCTGTTGTGTGACT
CTGGTAACTAGAGATCCCTCAGACCCTTTTAGTCAGTGTGGAAAATCTCTAGCAGTGGCGCCCGAACAGG
GACTTGAAAGCGAAAGGGAAACCAGAGGAGCTCTCTCGACGCAGGACTCGGCTTGCTGAAGCGCGCACGG
CAAGAGGCGAGGGGCGGCGACTGGTGAGTACGCCAAAAATTTTGACTAGCGGAGGCTAGAAGGAGAGAGA
TGGGTGCGAGAGCGTCAGTATTAAGCGGGGGAGAATTAGATCGCGATGGGAAAAAATTCGGTTAAGGCCA
GGGGGAAAGAAAAAATATAAATTAAAACATATAGTATGGGCAAGCAGGGAGCTAGAACGATTCGCAGTTA
ATCCTGGCCTGTTAGAAACATCAGAAGGCTGTAGACAAATACTGGGACAGCTACAACCATCCCTTCAGAC
AGGATCAGAAGAACTTAGATCATTATATAATACAGTAGCAACCCTCTATTGTGTGCATCAAAGGATAGAG
ATAAAAGACACCAAGGAAGCTTTAGACAAGATAGAGGAAGAGCAAAACAAAAGTAAGACCACCGCACAGC
AAGCGGCCGGCCGCTGATCTTCAGACCTGGAGGAGGAGATATGAGGGACAATTGGAGAAGTGAATTATAT
AAATATAAAGTAGTAAAAATTGAACCATTAGGAGTAGCACCCACCAAGGCAAAGAGAAGAGTGGTGCAGA
GAGAAAAAAGAGCAGTGGGAATAGGAGCTTTGTTCCTTGGGTTCTTGGGAGCAGCAGGAAGCACTATGGG
CGCAGCGTCAATGACGCTGACGGTACAGGCCAGACAATTATTGTCTGGTATAGTGCAGCAGCAGAACAAT
TTGCTGAGGGCTATTGAGGCGCAACAGCATCTGTTGCAACTCACAGTCTGGGGCATCAAGCAGCTCCAGG
CAAGAATCCTGGCTGTGGAAAGATACCTAAAGGATCAACAGCTCCTGGGGATTTGGGGTTGCTCTGGAAA
ACTCATTTGCACCACTGCTGTGCCTTGGAATGCTAGTTGGAGTAATAAATCTCTGGAACAGATTTGGAAT
CACACGACCTGGATGGAGTGGGACAGAGAAATTAACAATTACACAAGCTTAATACACTCCTTAATTGAAG
AATCGCAAAACCAGCAAGAAAAGAATGAACAAGAATTATTGGAATTAGATAAATGGGCAAGTTTGTGGAA
TTGGTTTAACATAACAAATTGGCTGTGGTATATAAAATTATTCATAATGATAGTAGGAGGCTTGGTAGGT
TTAAGAATAGTTTTTGCTGTACTTTCTATAGTGAATAGAGTTAGGCAGGGATATTCACCATTATCGTTTC
AGACCCACCTCCCAACCCCGAGGGGACCCGACAGGCCCGAAGGAATAGAAGAAGAAGGTGGAGAGAGAGA
CAGAGACAGATCCATTCGATT
